Addgene plasmid #1683: L4817
Purpose: (Empty Backbone)
Depositing lab: Andrew Fire. Depositing organization: Carnegie Institution for Science.
Backbone
  Vector backbone: Unknown
  Backbone size (bp): 6762
  Vector type: Worm Expression
Growth in bacteria
  Bacterial resistance: Ampicillin, 100 μg/mL
  Growth temperature: 37°C
  Growth strain: DH5alpha
  Copy number: Unknown
Gene/Insert
  Gene/Insert name: None
  Tag / fusion protein: myo3-2341, myo3Tsa, gfpN, IVSR, gfpGLA, IVSS, IVST, gfpT203Y, gfpC, IVSM, IVSL
  Cloning method: Restriction Enzyme
Terms and licenses: Academic/Nonprofit Terms; Industry Terms: Not Available to Industry
Depositor comments: See Fire Lab Vector Kit Documentation 1999. Fire Lab Miniprep Number pPD136.64, Ligation number L4817.
How to cite: L4817 was a gift from Andrew Fire (Addgene plasmid # 1683 ; http://n2t.net/addgene:1683 ; RRID:Addgene_1683)
