[The description below was written by a language model from this plasmid's Addgene catalogue record and pLannotate feature annotations shown in this document.]
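Description:
L4817 (also recorded as miniprep pPD136.64) is a worm expression vector from the 1999 Fire Lab Vector Kit, listed as an empty backbone of roughly 6.8 kb for use in Caenorhabditis elegans. The parent backbone is given as unknown, but the annotated features point to a pUC/pBR322-type bacterial plasmid: a high-copy ColE1/pMB1 origin of replication, a β-lactamase gene with its own promoter conferring ampicillin resistance for selection in E. coli, remnants of rop and bom, and a lac promoter/operator region with a CAP binding site and a lacI fragment. A fragment of the pUC18/19 multiple cloning site lies just upstream of the reporter.

The payload is described by the segment names in the tag field rather than by a named insert. "myo3-2341" and "myo3Tsa" indicate sequences from myo-3, a C. elegans myosin heavy chain gene whose promoter is widely used for body wall muscle expression; this region, presumably occupying the unannotated first ~2.4 kb, is not detected by the automated annotation. Downstream is a GFP-derived coding region assembled from gfpN, gfpGLA, gfpT203Y and gfpC segments interrupted by several synthetic introns (the IVS elements), which Fire vectors include to improve expression in worms. The T203Y substitution is characteristic of yellow-shifted GFP variants, consistent with the annotation tool matching this interval to a Citrine-like yellow protein; the "cpCitrine" label is best read as a nearest match, not proof of circular permutation. The short aex-5 match downstream is unexplained by the record, and no 3' UTR is named. The vector would typically serve as a muscle-expressed yellow fluorescent marker or a scaffold for restriction-based cloning of fusions.
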