Features (pLannotate 1.2.2; 12 found; start..end, strand, type, name):
   2414..2430    -  misc_feature   MCS (fragment): pUC18/19 multiple cloning site
   2484..3347    +  CDS            cpCitrine: cpCitrine is a basic (constitutively fluorescent) green/yellow fluorescent protein published in 2001, derived from Aequorea victoria.
   4020..4172    +  CDS            aex-5 (fragment): AEX5_CAEEL - Also known as kpc-3 From Caenorhabditis elegans.
   4300..4335    +  CDS            rop (fragment): Rop protein, which maintains plasmids at low copy number; rop
   4437..4536    +  misc_feature   bom (fragment): basis of mobility region from pBR322
   4634..4738    +  promoter       AmpR promoter: bla
   4739..5599    +  CDS            AmpR: β-lactamase; bla; confers resistance to ampicillin, carbenicillin, and related antibiotics
   5770..6358    +  rep_origin     ori: high-copy-number ColE1/pMB1/pBR322/pUC origin of replication
   6541..6633    +  CDS            lacI (fragment): lac repressor; lacI; The lac repressor binds to the lac operator to inhibit transcription in E. coli. This inhibition can be relieved by adding lactose or isopropyl-β-D-thiogalactopyranoside (IPTG).
   6646..6667    +  protein_bind   CAP binding site: CAP binding activates transcription in the presence of cAMP. E. coli catabolite activator protein
   6682..6712    +  promoter       lac promoter: promoter for the E. coli lac operon
   6720..6736    +  protein_bind   lac operator: The lac repressor binds to the lac operator to inhibit transcription in E. coli. This inhibition can be relieved by adding lactose or isopropyl-β-D-thiogalactopyranoside (IPTG). lac repressor encoded by lacI
>Addgene plasmid #1683 | L4817 | depositor full sequence | sequence record 293 | Author sequence
ATGACCATGATTACGCCAAGCTTGGGCTGCAGGTCGGCTATAATAAGTTCTTGAATAAAATAATTTTCCC
GACAAAACATGAGTATTTCTTTCGAAAATAAAAGTGCAGGCTAATTAGAGATTATTCTGTAATTAACTGC
ATAATTTGTCACGTGCCATAGTTTTACATTCCACTACGTCATAGTTCTTAAAATACTAATCTCCTGAAAA
TAGAAGTAGGTGAAGAAAGTTTAATTATCAGTTCTAAAATGACAATTGATCTTTGGAATATGTTCTGAAA
CTACCGATCATTGAACAGATGCTATTTGAATGATATAGAATTGTATATTTGCAATTTCTGAAACGCGTTC
TTAAAGGCACACAGATTAATTCAAAAGGGTCTGGCCGCAAAAAGGTTTATGGTGGCCGATTTTGAGTTTT
GTGTGTGATTGCTTTTTCACAATCAGTGTTTTCAGGATTATGTGATGAACTAGATCTTCAAGTTTCGTTA
CATTTCATATGTTTTCGGAACTCACGAAGTACATATTGGGTATTGTGCTCAAAAAATTCAGCAATCAGCT
TCGCTCCGCTGACTTTAGAACCCAAAAAAATAGTATGGCCAAACTGACTGTGTTACGATCATTTCAATTT
TTCAATACATATTTAAGATTTCTAAGAGTAAGAAGGTCAAAAACTGTTCTGGAATACATATATATTTTTC
AGGTTACAATTAGTCAAAAAGTGCACTGAAATATACGTTTTAATTTCACGAATAACCCAATTAGTTCAAT
GTATTTTTGGTCAACCAACGTTAAAGTTTGGCTTCCAACCAATTATCATTTCTGATCAACCACAATGTTT
TTTCTTTATCTGCAAGTTAATTTTTTATTTTTATCCAGATGTTTGGCATATTTTTCAATTCTTCACTAGC
GCCCACTTCTTGCACTTCCGGCGCCCTGAATCTAATGCATCTGTTGCAAGAATTGAAAGACCAATCAACA
CATTGTTTTCTTCACGAGATACTGAAGAAAATGAATAAAAACAGAGAAAAAGAGCCATGTGATTAGTGAC
AACTGTTGCTAACAGATACCATAGCTTGGACTTGGTACGTGATGGCAACGTATGGGTCAACAAAAATGAT
TGCAGAGGGGGTGCAAAACAGTCAAGTCGAGAAAATATGAAAAACAGAAAACAAAGAACAGAAAAATGGG
TTTGAGAGTCAGTATAATTTATAAAAGAAAAATTGTACATAGAAATTAACCATTTTTGTAGAAGAAGTTA
TTTTTCAAGCATCGTTAAAAATTATTCAAAGCACCTTATTTCATATTTAATTTTAAACATGGTTAAATGA
ACAACACGGTGCGCAATCAGGAAAACTTGAAATCTGAAACTGTTGTTGTGATCTTCTTCGCAACTGTTCA
GATAGCACTAGTGTAATGTTAAGAGTGCGCGAATATAATGGAATATAATGGATCACACCTCCTGCCATCA
GGTAAACGTCTCTGTTATCACATATTTCCAACTATTAAATTTTTACCTTTTACAGTTTTACATTTTTTTG
AAAAAAGTAACTTTTTGTCTTCAAAATCCCTGACGAAAATATCAAATATTTTAATCGAGACTGCAGAGGA
ACCGATTGATGATTTGGAAAATCCAGCTTTACCTGTGTAAGAACTGAAAAGTTTCATAACCCTAGGGTAT
TCCCAGTTACATTCCCCACTGGCTAACAATAGCACCCAGTTTTTCATCACCTTTCTTCAAATTTCTCGGC
GATTTGTTAAAAACAAAATTTGTGTCCCTTCTCTGATATCTCTATGTCTCTAAACACAAGTTCATCGGAA
AACGAAGGAGGGTAGGTGTTGGTTGGGCTCCCGAAGTGAAAATAGAAGAGCAAGAATAGAATATTAGAGA
GAGAGTGCAGAGAGGGCGGGATAGCTCCCGGGATTCCGTTTTCTTCTTCTTTATCTTCAACGATGATGTG
TGTGCGTGTTGTATAGATTCTGTTGCTCCCCCACAACTCGCTCCGAAGGCTCAATACAATTCAATTGATA
TTGGAGGAGAGCCTACCGGAGTGGGAGGATAAGAAGAAACATAAGAAGAAGAAGAAGAAGAAGCATGCTT
CTGGTTTTTGATGCTATGAAAACGGCACAAAAAGATGATTGAGGTCCCTTTTCAATACCTTCTCTCATCT
TTCAAATCCCATTGAAACCTAAAACTTCTCACCACGCTTTACCATTGTTCTCCAAAAACTTATAGCAATG
TCTATAACTTTTTTATCTCTGAAAAGCAGTGTTCCATTTTTCTTTTTCCTATTTTATTTCAATTGTTTCT
CACATTTCGTTTGGATTCTTTGCTTGTCAACCAGCTTCTTCTTCCACTTTTACCGTCTAATTTTCAGGGC
AGGGAGCCATCAAACCCACGACCACTAGATCCATCTAGAGGATCCCCGGGATTGGCCAAAGGACCCAAAG
GAGGACCCTTGGAGGGTACCGGTAGAAAAAATGAGTAAAGGAGAAGAACTTTTCACTGGAGTTGTCCCAA
TTCTTGTTGAATTAGATGGTGATGTTAATGGGCACAAATTTTCTGTCAGTGGAGAGGGTGAAGGTGATGC
AACATACGGAAAACTTACCCTTAAATTTATTTGCACTACTGGAAAACTACCTGTTCCATGGGTAAGTTTA
AACATATATATACTAACTAACCCTGATTATTTAAATTTTCAGCCAACACTTGTCACTACTTTCGGTTATG
GTCTTCAATGCTTCGCCAGATACCCAGATCATATGAAACAGCATGACTTTTTCAAGAGTGCCATGCCCGA
AGGTTATGTACAGGAAAGAACTATATTTTTCAAAGATGACGGGAACTACAAGACACGTAAGTTTAAACAG
TTCGGTACTAACTAACCATACATATTTAAATTTTCAGGTGCTGAAGTCAAGTTTGAAGGTGATACCCTTG
TTAATAGAATCGAGTTAAAAGGTATTGATTTTAAAGAAGATGGAAACATTCTTGGACACAAATTGGAATA
CAACTATAACTCACACAATGTATACATCATGGCAGACAAACAAAAGAATGGAATCAAAGTTGTAAGTTTA
AACATGATTTTACTAACTAACTAATCTGATTTAAATTTTCAGAACTTCAAAATTAGACACAACATTGAAG
ATGGAAGCGTTCAACTAGCAGACCATTATCAACAAAATACTCCAATTGGCGATGGCCCTGTCCTTTTACC
AGACAACCATTACCTGTCCTACCAATCTGCCCTTTCGAAAGATCCCAACGAAAAGAGAGACCACATGGTC
CTTCTTGAGTTTGTAACAGCTGCTGGGATTACACATGGCATGGATGAACTATACAAATAGCATTCGTAGA
ATTGTAAGTTTAAACTTTCTCATACTAACTAACGCGCTCTATTTAAATTTTCAGAATTCCAACTGAGCGC
CGGTCGCTACCATTACCAACTTGTCTGGTGTCAAAAATAATAGGGGCCGCTGTCATCAGAGTAAGTTTAA
ACTGAGTTCTACTAACTAACGAGTAATATTTAAATTTTCAGCATCTCGCGCCCGTGCCTCTGACTTCTAA
GTCCAATTACTCTTCAACATCCCTACATGCTCTTTCTCCCTGTGCTCCCACCCCCTATTTTTGTTATTAT
CAAAAAACTTCTCTTAATTTCTTTGTTTTTTAGCTTCTTTTAAGTCACCTCTAACAATGAAATTGTGTAG
ATTCAAAAATAGAATTAATTCGTAATAAAAAGTCGAAAAAAATTGTGCTCCCTCCCCCCATTAATAATAA
TTCTATCCCAAAATCTACACAATGTTCTGTGTACACTTCTTATGTTTTTTACTTCTGATAAATTTTTTTG
AAACATCATAGAAAAAACCGCACACAAAATACCTTATCATATGTTACGTTTCAGTTTATGACCGCAATTT
TTATTTCTTCGCACGTCTGGGCCTCTCATGACGTCAAATCATGCTCATCGTGAAAAAGTTTTGGAGTATT
TTTGGAATTTTTCAATCAAGTGAAAGTTTATGAAATTAATTTTCCTGCTTTTGCTTTTTGGGGTTTCCCC
TATTGTTTGTCAAGATTTCGAGGACGGCGTTTTTCTTGCTAAAATCACAAGTATTGATGAGCACGATGCA
AGAAAGATCGGAAGAAGGTTTGGGTTTGAGGCTCAGTGGAAGGTGAGTAGAAGTTGATAATTTGAAAGTG
GAGTAGTGTCTATGGGGTTTTTGCCTTAAATGACAGAATACATTCCCAATATACCAAACATAACTGTTTC
CTACTAGTCGGCCGTACGGGCCCTTTCGTCTCGCGCGTTTCGGTGATGACGGTGAAAACCTCTGACACAT
GCAGCTCCCGGAGACGGTCACAGCTTGTCTGTAAGCGGATGCCGGGAGCAGACAAGCCCGTCAGGGCGCG
TCAGCGGGTGTTGGCGGGTGTCGGGGCTGGCTTAACTATGCGGCATCAGAGCAGATTGTACTGAGAGTGC
ACCATATGCGGTGTGAAATACCGCACAGATGCGTAAGGAGAAAATACCGCATCAGGCGGCCTTAAGGGCC
TCGTGATACGCCTATTTTTATAGGTTAATGTCATGATAATAATGGTTTCTTAGACGTCAGGTGGCACTTT
TCGGGGAAATGTGCGCGGAACCCCTATTTGTTTATTTTTCTAAATACATTCAAATATGTATCCGCTCATG
AGACAATAACCCTGATAAATGCTTCAATAATATTGAAAAAGGAAGAGTATGAGTATTCAACATTTCCGTG
TCGCCCTTATTCCCTTTTTTGCGGCATTTTGCCTTCCTGTTTTTGCTCACCCAGAAACGCTGGTGAAAGT
AAAAGATGCTGAAGATCAGTTGGGTGCACGAGTGGGTTACATCGAACTGGATCTCAACAGCGGTAAGATC
CTTGAGAGTTTTCGCCCCGAAGAACGTTTTCCAATGATGAGCACTTTTAAAGTTCTGCTATGTGGCGCGG
TATTATCCCGTATTGACGCCGGGCAAGAGCAACTCGGTCGCCGCATACACTATTCTCAGAATGACTTGGT
TGAGTACTCACCAGTCACAGAAAAGCATCTTACGGATGGCATGACAGTAAGAGAATTATGCAGTGCTGCC
ATAACCATGAGTGATAACACTGCGGCCAACTTACTTCTGACAACGATCGGAGGACCGAAGGAGCTAACCG
CTTTTTTGCACAACATGGGGGATCATGTAACTCGCCTTGATCGTTGGGAACCGGAGCTGAATGAAGCCAT
ACCAAACGACGAGCGTGACACCACGATGCCTGTAGCAATGGCAACAACGTTGCGCAAACTATTAACTGGC
GAACTACTTACTCTAGCTTCCCGGCAACAATTAATAGACTGGATGGAGGCGGATAAAGTTGCAGGACCAC
TTCTGCGCTCGGCCCTTCCGGCTGGCTGGTTTATTGCTGATAAATCTGGAGCCGGTGAGCGTGGGTCTCG
CGGTATCATTGCAGCACTGGGGCCAGATGGTAAGCCCTCCCGTATCGTAGTTATCTACACGACGGGGAGT
CAGGCAACTATGGATGAACGAAATAGACAGATCGCTGAGATAGGTGCCTCACTGATTAAGCATTGGTAAC
TGTCAGACCAAGTTTACTCATATATACTTTAGATTGATTTAAAACTTCATTTTTAATTTAAAAGGATCTA
GGTGAAGATCCTTTTTGATAATCTCATGACCAAAATCCCTTAACGTGAGTTTTCGTTCCACTGAGCGTCA
GACCCCGTAGAAAAGATCAAAGGATCTTCTTGAGATCCTTTTTTTCTGCGCGTAATCTGCTGCTTGCAAA
CAAAAAAACCACCGCTACCAGCGGTGGTTTGTTTGCCGGATCAAGAGCTACCAACTCTTTTTCCGAAGGT
AACTGGCTTCAGCAGAGCGCAGATACCAAATACTGTCCTTCTAGTGTAGCCGTAGTTAGGCCACCACTTC
AAGAACTCTGTAGCACCGCCTACATACCTCGCTCTGCTAATCCTGTTACCAGTGGCTGCTGCCAGTGGCG
ATAAGTCGTGTCTTACCGGGTTGGACTCAAGACGATAGTTACCGGATAAGGCGCAGCGGTCGGGCTGAAC
GGGGGGTTCGTGCACACAGCCCAGCTTGGAGCGAACGACCTACACCGAACTGAGATACCTACAGCGTGAG
CATTGAGAAAGCGCCACGCTTCCCGAAGGGAGAAAGGCGGACAGGTATCCGGTAAGCGGCAGGGTCGGAA
CAGGAGAGCGCACGAGGGAGCTTCCAGGGGGAAACGCCTGGTATCTTTATAGTCCTGTCGGGTTTCGCCA
CCTCTGACTTGAGCGTCGATTTTTGTGATGCTCGTCAGGGGGGCGGAGCCTATGGAAAAACGCCAGCAAC
GCGGCCTTTTTACGGTTCCTGGCCTTTTGCTGGCCTTTTGCTCACATGTTCTTTCCTGCGTTATCCCCTG
ATTCTGTGGATAACCGTATTACCGCCTTTGAGTGAGCTGATACCGCTCGCCGCAGCCGAACGACCGAGCG
CAGCGAGTCAGTGAGCGAGGAAGCGGAAGAGCGCCCAATACGCAAACCGCCTCTCCCCGCGCGTTGGCCG
ATTCATTAATGCAGCTGGCACGACAGGTTTCCCGACTGGAAAGCGGGCAGTGAGCGCAACGCAATTAATG
TGAGTTAGCTCACTCATTAGGCACCCCAGGCTTTACACTTTATGCTTCCGGCTCGTATGTTGTGTGGAAT
TGTGAGCGGATAACAATTTCACACAGGAAACAGCT
