>Addgene plasmid #1683 | L4817 | addgene partial sequence | sequence record 16815 | 1683_m13reverse
ANNGGGNGCNGTCGGCTATATAAGTTCTTGAATAAAATAATTTTCCCGACAAAACATGAGTATTTCTCCC
TAAAATAANAGTGCAGGCTAATTAGAGATTATTCTGTAANCAACTGCATAATTTGTCACGTGCCATAGTT
TTACATTCCACTACGTCATAGTTCTTAAAATACTAATCTCCTGAAAATAGAAGTAGGTGAAGAAAGTTTA
ATTATCAGTTCTAAAATGACAATTGATCTTTGGAATATGTTCTGAAACTACCGATCATTGAACAGATGCT
ATTTGAATGATATAGAATTGTATATTTGCAATTTCTGAAACGCGTTCTTAAAGGCACACAGATTAATTCA
AAAGGGTCTGGCCGCAAAAAGGTTTATGGTGGCCGATTTTGAGTTTTGTGTGTGATTGCTTTTTCACAAT
CAGTGTTTTCAGGATTATGTGATGAACTAGATCTTCAAGTTTCGTTACATTTCATATGTTTTCGGAACTC
ACGAAGTACATATTGGGTATTGTGCTCAAAAAATTCAGCAATCAGCTTCGCTCCGCTGACTTTAGAACCC
AAAAAAATAGTATGGCCAAACTGACTGTGTTACGATCATTTCAATTTTTCAATACATATTTAAGATTTCT
AAGAGTAAGAAGGTCAAAAACTGTTCTGGAATACATATATATTTTTCAGGTTACAATTAGTCAAAAAGTG
CACTGAAATATACGTTTTAATTTCACGAATAACCCAATTAGTTCAATGTATTTTTGGTCAACCAACGTTA
AAGTTTGGCTTCCAACCAATTATCATTTCTGATCAACCACAATGTTTTTTCTTTATCTGCAAGTTAATTT
TTTATTTTTATCCAGATGTTTGGCATATTTTTCAATTCTTCACTAGCGCCCACTTCTTGCACTTCCGGCG
CCCTGAATCTAATGCATCTGTTGCAAGAATTGAAAGACCAATCNACACATTGTTTCNTCACGAGATACTG
AAGAAATGANTAAAACNGAGAAAAGGAGCCNTGTGATTAGNGACACTGGTGCTANCAGAACCATAGCTTG
GACTGGGACGNGANGGCACGTAGGGTCACNAAATGATGCGAGGGGNGCAAACGTCAGNCAGAAATTGAAA
ACGAAACNAGACNAAAANGGGTNGAANNCGTNAATTTAAAANAAATGGCNAAAATTACCTTTGGAAAAAA
GTNTTTCCGCCNTTAAATTTCCAGCCCTTTTCATTATTTANNNGGTAAGACACNGGGCCCCNGAANTGAA
CGAAGGGGGGNTCCCCCCGNCCAACCCGGGGGAAGGCNAAAAGNAAAGNNCCCCNCCCNGAAGCGTTTAN
TCCCANNTTTTTG
